Addgene plasmid #47218: TAL3499
Depositing lab: Keith Joung. Depositing organization: Massachusetts General Hospital. Publication: Targeted gene disruption in somatic zebrafish cells using engineered TALENs. Sander JD, Cade L, Khayter C, Reyon D, Peterson RT, Joung JK, Yeh JR. Nat Biotechnol. 2011 Aug 5;29(8):697-8. doi: 10.1038/nbt.1934. PubMed 21822241.
Backbone
  Vector backbone: JDS71
  Backbone manufacturer: Addgene plasmid #32287
  Backbone size w/o insert (bp): 6447
  Vector type: Mammalian Expression ; T7
Growth in bacteria
  Bacterial resistance: Ampicillin, 100 μg/mL
  Growth temperature: 37°C
  Growth strain: XL1 Blue
  Copy number: High Copy
Gene/Insert
  Gene/Insert name: ZebrafishCommunity-Neurl1a-right (alt name: Neurl1a)
  Species: D. rerio (zebrafish)
  Insert size (bp): 1430
  Promoter: CMV
  Tag / fusion protein: 3X Flag (N terminal on backbone); WT FOKI (C terminal on backbone)
  Cloning method: Restriction Enzyme; 5′ cloning site BsmBI (destroyed during cloning); 3′ cloning site BsmBI (destroyed during cloning)
  Sequencing primers: 5′ CMV-F; 3′ BGH-rev
Terms and licenses: Academic/Nonprofit Terms; Industry Terms: Not Available to Industry
Depositor comments: Target binding site: TGGGCTTGTGATGGCATC It is strongly recommended that users perform a diagnostic digest to verify this plasmid prior to use. For example, a double digest of the plasmid with BamHI and KpnI should result in two bands at 2.3kb and 5.8kb.
How to cite: TAL3499 was a gift from Keith Joung (Addgene plasmid # 47218 ; http://n2t.net/addgene:47218 ; RRID:Addgene_47218)
