[The description below was written by a language model from this plasmid's Addgene catalogue record.]
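Description:
TAL3499 is a TALEN expression plasmid built on the JDS71 backbone, a roughly 6.4 kb vector classed as mammalian expression with an additional T7 promoter. It encodes the "right" half-site monomer of a TALE nuclease pair directed against the zebrafish (D. rerio) gene neurl1a, and belongs to a set of TALENs prepared for the zebrafish research community. The plasmid is maintained in E. coli as a high-copy construct under ampicillin selection.

The insert is an approximately 1.4 kb array of TAL effector repeats, assembled to recognise a specific 18-nucleotide site in neurl1a and cloned into the backbone through BsmBI sites that were destroyed in the process, as is typical of seamless type IIS cloning. The backbone supplies the flanking parts of the open reading frame: an N-terminal 3X FLAG epitope for detection and a C-terminal wild-type FokI nuclease domain. The finished product is therefore a FLAG-tagged TALE–FokI fusion. Because FokI cleaves only as a dimer, this monomer is meant to be used with its matching "left" partner binding the opposite strand nearby, so that the two nuclease domains meet over the spacer and produce a double-strand break. Error-prone repair of the break can then generate disruptive indel mutations.

Transcription is driven by the CMV promoter for direct expression in transfected cells. The T7 designation indicates that the coding region can also be transcribed in vitro, giving mRNA suitable for delivery into zebrafish embryos, in line with the associated work on targeted gene disruption in somatic zebrafish cells. The use of a BGH reverse sequencing primer suggests a BGH polyadenylation region downstream of the fusion, but no feature table accompanies the record to confirm this or other backbone details.
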