>Addgene plasmid #47218 | TAL3499 | depositor partial sequence | sequence record 67305 | Insert sequence
ATGGACTACAAAGACCATGACGGTGATTATAAAGATCATGACATCGATTACAAGGATGACGATGACAAGA
TGGCCCCCAAGAAGAAGAGGAAGGTGGGCATTCACCGCGGGGTACCTATGGTGGACTTGAGGACACTCGG
TTATTCGCAACAGCAACAGGAGAAAATCAAGCCTAAGGTCAGGAGCACCGTCGCGCAACACCACGAGGCG
CTTGTGGGGCATGGCTTCACTCATGCGCATATTGTCGCGCTTTCACAGCACCCTGCGGCGCTTGGGACGG
TGGCTGTCAAATACCAAGATATGATTGCGGCCCTGCCCGAAGCCACGCACGAGGCAATTGTAGGGGTCGG
TAAACAGTGGTCGGGAGCGCGAGCACTTGAGGCGCTGCTGACTGTGGCGGGTGAGCTTAGGGGGCCTCCG
CTCCAGCTCGACACCGGGCAGCTGCTGAAGATCGCGAAGAGAGGGGGAGTAACAGCGGTAGAGGCAGTGC
ACGCCTGGCGCAATGCGCTCACCGGGGCCCCCTTGAACCTGACCCCAGACCAGGTAGTCGCAATCGCGAA
CAATAATGGGGGAAAGCAAGCCCTGGAAACCGTGCAAAGGTTGTTGCCGGTCCTTTGTCAAGACCACGGC
CTTACACCGGAGCAAGTCGTGGCCATTGCAAATAATAACGGTGGCAAACAGGCTCTTGAGACGGTTCAGA
GACTTCTCCCAGTTCTCTGTCAAGCCCACGGGCTGACTCCCGATCAAGTTGTAGCGATTGCGAATAACAA
TGGAGGGAAACAAGCATTGGAGACTGTCCAACGGCTCCTTCCCGTGTTGTGTCAAGCCCACGGTTTGACG
CCTGCACAAGTGGTCGCCATCGCCAGCCATGATGGCGGTAAGCAGGCGCTGGAAACAGTACAGCGCCTGC
TGCCTGTACTGTGCCAGGATCATGGACTGACCCCAGACCAGGTAGTCGCAATCGCGTCAAACGGAGGGGG
AAAGCAAGCCCTGGAAACCGTGCAAAGGTTGTTGCCGGTCCTTTGTCAAGACCACGGCCTTACACCGGAG
CAAGTCGTGGCCATTGCAAGCAATGGGGGTGGCAAACAGGCTCTTGAGACGGTTCAGAGACTTCTCCCAG
TTCTCTGTCAAGCCCACGGGCTGACTCCCGATCAAGTTGTAGCGATTGCGAATAACAATGGAGGGAAACA
AGCATTGGAGACTGTCCAACGGCTCCTTCCCGTGTTGTGTCAAGCCCACGGTTTGACGCCTGCACAAGTG
GTCGCCATCGCCTCGAATGGCGGCGGTAAGCAGGCGCTGGAAACAGTACAGCGCCTGCTGCCTGTACTGT
GCCAGGATCATGGACTGACCCCAGACCAGGTAGTCGCAATCGCGAACAATAATGGGGGAAAGCAAGCCCT
GGAAACCGTGCAAAGGTTGTTGCCGGTCCTTTGTCAAGACCACGGCCTTACACCGGAGCAAGTCGTGGCC
ATTGCAAGCAACATCGGTGGCAAACAGGCTCTTGAGACGGTTCAGAGACTTCTCCCAGTTCTCTGTCAAG
CCCACGGGCTGACTCCCGATCAAGTTGTAGCGATTGCGTCCAACGGTGGAGGGAAACAAGCATTGGAGAC
TGTCCAACGGCTCCTTCCCGTGTTGTGTCAAGCCCACGGTTTGACGCCTGCACAAGTGGTCGCCATCGCC
AACAACAACGGCGGTAAGCAGGCGCTGGAAACAGTACAGCGCCTGCTGCCTGTACTGTGCCAGGATCATG
GACTGACCCCAGACCAGGTAGTCGCAATCGCGAACAATAATGGGGGAAAGCAAGCCCTGGAAACCGTGCA
AAGGTTGTTGCCGGTCCTTTGTCAAGACCACGGCCTTACACCGGAGCAAGTCGTGGCCATTGCATCCCAC
GACGGTGGCAAACAGGCTCTTGAGACGGTTCAGAGACTTCTCCCAGTTCTCTGTCAAGCCCACGGGCTGA
CTCCCGATCAAGTTGTAGCGATTGCGTCGAACATTGGAGGGAAACAAGCATTGGAGACTGTCCAACGGCT
CCTTCCCGTGTTGTGTCAAGCCCACGGTTTGACGCCTGCACAAGTGGTCGCCATCGCCTCGAATGGCGGC
GGTAAGCAGGCGCTGGAAACAGTACAGCGCCTGCTGCCTGTACTGTGCCAGGATCATGGACTGACACCCG
AACAGGTGGTCGCCATTGCTTCCCACGACGGAGGACGGCCAGCCTTGGAG
