>Addgene plasmid #47218 | TAL3499 | addgene partial sequence | sequence record 69194 | JDS-TALEN-F 5'-TAGGGGTCGGTAAACAGTGG-3'
TGTGGCGGGTGAGCTTAGGGGGCCTCCGCTCCAGCTCGACACCGGGCAGCTGCTGAAGATCGCGAAGAGA
GGGGGAGTAACAGCGGTAGAGGCAGTGCACGCCTGGCGCAATGCGCTCACCGGGGCCCCCTTGAACCTGA
CCCCAGACCAGGTAGTCGCAATCGCGAACAATAATGGGGGAAAGCAAGCCCTGGAAACCGTGCAAAGGTT
GTTGCCGGTCCTTTGTCAAGACCACGGCCTTACACCGGAGCAAGTCGTGGCCATTGCAAATAATAACGGT
GGCAAACAGGCTCTTGAGACGGTTCAGAGACTTCTCCCAGTTCTCTGTCAAGCCCACGGGCTGACTCCCG
ATCAAGTTGTAGCGATTGCGAATAACAATGGAGGGAAACAAGCATTGGAGACTGTCCAACGGCTCCTTCC
CGTGTTGTGTCAAGCCCACGGTTTGACGCCTGCACAAGTGGTCGCCATCGCCAGCCATGATGGCGGTAAG
CAGGCGCTGGAAACAGTACAGCGCCTGCTGCCTGTACTGTGCCAGGATCATGGACTGACCCCAGACCAGG
TAGTCGCAATCGCGTCAAACGGAGGGGGAAAGCAAGCCCTGGAAACCGTGCAAAGGTTGTTGCCGGTCCT
TTGTCAAGACCACGGCCTTACACCGGAGCAAGTCGTGGCCATTGCAAGCAATGGGGGTGGCAAACAGGCT
CTTGAGACGGTTCAGAGACTTCTCCCAGTTCTCTGTCAAGCCCACGGGCTGACTCCCGATCAAGTTGTAG
CGATTGCGAATAACAATGGAGGGAAACAAGCATTGGAGACTGTCCAACGGCTCCTTCCCGTGTTGTGTCA
AGCCCACGGTTTGACGCCTGCACAAGTGGTCGCCATCGCCTCGAATGGCGGCGGTAAGCAGGCGCTGGAA
